>Addgene plasmid #55693 | CDC42 | depositor partial sequence | sequence record 86255 | CDC42
ATGCAGACAATTAAGTGTGTTGTTGTTGGTGATGGTGCTGTTGGTAAAACATGTCTCCTGATATCCTACA
CAACAAACAAATTCCCATCGGAATATGTACCAACTGTTTTTGACAACTATGCAGTCACAGTTATGATTGG
TGGAGAGCCATACACTCTTGGACTTTTTGATACTGCAGGGCAAGAGGATTATGACAGACTACGACCGCTA
AGTTATCCACAGACAGATGTTTTTCTAGTATGTTTCTCAGTGGTCTCTCCATCCTCATTTGAAAATGTGA
AAGAAAAGTGGGTGCCTGAGATAACTCACCACTGTCCAAAGACTCCTTTCTTGCTTGTTGGGACCCAAAT
TGATCTCAGAGATGACCCCTCTACTATTGAGAAACTTGCCAAGAACAAACAGAAGCCTATTACTCCAGAG
ACTGCTGAAAAGCTGGCGCGGGATCTGAAGGCTGTCAAGTATGTGGAGTGCTCTGCCCTCACACAGAAAG
GCCTAAAGAATGTGTTTGATGAAGCAATATTGGCTGCCCTGGAGCCTCCAGAACCGAAGAAGAGCCGCAG
GTGTGTGCTGCTATGA
