>Addgene plasmid #55693 | CDC42 | depositor partial sequence | sequence record 86256 | pGEX2T backbone
ACGTTATCGACTGCACGGTGCACCAATGCTTCTGGCGTCAGGCAGCCATCGGAAGCTGTGGTATGGCTGT
GCAGGTCGTAAATCACTGCATAATTCGTGTCGCTCAAGGCGCACTCCCGTTCTGGATAATGTTTTTTGCG
CCGACATCATAACGGTTCTGGCAAATATTCTGAAATGAGCTGTTGACAATTAATCATCGGCTCGTATAAT
GTGTGGAATTGTGAGCGGATAACAATTTCACACAGGAAACAGTATTCATGTCCCCTATACTAGGTTATTG
GAAAATTAAGGGCCTTGTGCAACCCACTCGACTTCTTTTGGAATATCTTGAAGAAAAATATGAAGAGCAT
TTGTATGAGCGCGATGAAGGTGATAAATGGCGAAACAAAAAGTTTGAATTGGGTTTGGAGTTTCCCAATC
TTCCTTATTATATTGATGGTGATGTTAAATTAACACAGTCTATGGCCATCATACGTTATATAGCTGACAA
GCACAACATGTTGGGTGGTTGTCCAAAAGAGCGTGCAGAGATTTCAATGCTTGAAGGAGCGGTTTTGGAT
ATTAGATACGGTGTTTCGAGAATTGCATATAGTAAAGACTTTGAAACTCTCAAAGTTGATTTTCTTAGCA
AGCTACCTGAAATGCTGAAAATGTTCGAAGATCGTTTATGTCATAAAACATATTTAAATGGTGATCATGT
AACCCATCCTGACTTCATGTTGTATGACGCTCTTGATGTTGTTTTATACATGGACCCAATGTGCCTGGAT
GCGTTCCCAAAATTAGTTTGTTTTAAAAAACGTATTGAAGCTATCCCACAAATTGATAAGTACTTGAAAT
CCAGCAAGTATATAGCATGGCCTTTGCAGGGCTGGCAAGCCACGTTTGGTGGTGGCGACCATCCTCCAAA
ATCGGATCTGGTTCCGCGTGGATCCCCGGGAATTCATCGTGACTGACTGACGATCTGCCTCGCGCGTTTC
GGTGATGACGGTGAAAACCTCTGACACATGCAGCTCCCGGAGACGGTCACAGCTTGTCTGTAAGCGGATG
CCGGGAGCAGACAAGCCCGTCAGGGCGCGTCAGCGGGTGTTGGCGGGTGTCGGGGCGCAGCCATGACCCA
GTCACGTAGCGATAGCGGAGTGTATAATTCTTGAAGACGAAAGGGCCTCGTGATACGCCTATTTTTATAG
GTTAATGTCATGATAATAATGGTTTCTTAGACGTCAGGTGGCACTTTTCGGGGAAATGTGCGCGGAACCC
CTATTTGTTTATTTTTCTAAATACATTCAAATATGTATCCGCTCATGAGACAATAACCCTGATAAATGCT
TCAATAATATTGAAAAAGGAAGAGTATGAGTATTCAACATTTCCGTGTCGCCCTTATTCCCTTTTTTGCG
GCATTTTGCCTTCCTGTTTTTGCTCACCCAGAAACGCTGGTGAAAGTAAAAGATGCTGAAGATCAGTTGG
GTGCACGAGTGGGTTACATCGAACTGGATCTCAACAGCGGTAAGATCCTTGAGAGTTTTCGCCCCGAAGA
ACGTTTTCCAATGATGAGCACTTTTAAAGTTCTGCTATGTGGCGCGGTATTATCCCGTGTTGACGCCGGG
CAAGAGCAACTCGGTCGCCGCATACACTATTCTCAGAATGACTTGGTTGAGTACTCACCAGTCACAGAAA
AGCATCTTACGGATGGCATGACAGTAAGAGAATTATGCAGTGCTGCCATAACCATGAGTGATAACACTGC
GGCCAACTTACTTCTGACAACGATCGGAGGACCGAAGGAGCTAACCGCTTTTTTGCACAACATGGGGGAT
CATGTAACTCGCCTTGATCGTTGGGAACCGGAGCTGAATGAAGCCATACCAAACGACGAGCGTGACACCA
CGATGCCTGCAGCAATGGCAACAACGTTGCGCAAACTATTAACTGGCGAACTACTTACTCTAGCTTCCCG
GCAACAATTAATAGACTGGATGGAGGCGGATAAAGTTGCAGGACCACTTCTGCGCTCGGCCCTTCCGGCT
GGCTGGTTTATTGCTGATAAATCTGGAGCCGGTGAGCGTGGGTCTCGCGGTATCATTGCAGCACTGGGGC
CAGATGGTAAGCCCTCCCGTATCGTAGTTATCTACACGACGGGGAGTCAGGCAACTATGGATGAACGAAA
TAGACAGATCGCTGAGATAGGTGCCTCACTGATTAAGCATTGGTAACTGTCAGACCAAGTTTACTCATAT
ATACTTTAGATTGATTTAAAACTTCATTTTTAATTTAAAAGGATCTAGGTGAAGATCCTTTTTGATAATC
TCATGACCAAAATCCCTTAACGTGAGTTTTCGTTCCACTGAGCGTCAGACCCCGTAGAAAAGATCAAAGG
ATCTTCTTGAGATCCTTTTTTTCTGCGCGTAATCTGCTGCTTGCAAACAAAAAAACCACCGCTACCAGCG
GTGGTTTGTTTGCCGGATCAAGAGCTACCAACTCTTTTTCCGAAGGTAACTGGCTTCAGCAGAGCGCAGA
TACCAAATACTGTCCTTCTAGTGTAGCCGTAGTTAGGCCACCACTTCAAGAACTCTGTAGCACCGCCTAC
ATACCTCGCTCTGCTAATCCTGTTACCAGTGGCTGCTGCCAGTGGCGATAAGTCGTGTCTTACCGGGTTG
GACTCAAGACGATAGTTACCGGATAAGGCGCAGCGGTCGGGCTGAACGGGGGGTTCGTGCACACAGCCCA
GCTTGGAGCGAACGACCTACACCGAACTGAGATACCTACAGCGTGAGCTATGAGAAAGCGCCACGCTTCC
CGAAGGGAGAAAGGCGGACAGGTATCCGGTAAGCGGCAGGGTCGGAACAGGAGAGCGCACGAGGGAGCTT
CCAGGGGGAAACGCCTGGTATCTTTATAGTCCTGTCGGGTTTCGCCACCTCTGACTTGAGCGTCGATTTT
TGTGATGCTCGTCAGGGGGGCGGAGCCTATGGAAAAACGCCAGCAACGCGGCCTTTTTACGGTTCCTGGC
CTTTTGCTGGCCTTTTGCTCACATGTTCTTTCCTGCGTTATCCCCTGATTCTGTGGATAACCGTATTACC
GCCTTTGAGTGAGCTGATACCGCTCGCCGCAGCCGAACGACCGAGCGCAGCGAGTCAGTGAGCGAGGAAG
CGGAAGAGCGCCTGATGCGGTATTTTCTCCTTACGCATCTGTGCGGTATTTCACACCGCATAAATTCCGA
CACCATCGAATGGTGCAAAACCTTTCGCGGTATGGCATGATAGCGCCCGGAAGAGAGTCAATTCAGGGTG
GTGAATGTGAAACCAGTAACGTTATACGATGTCGCAGAGTATGCCGGTGTCTCTTATCAGACCGTTTCCC
GCGTGGTGAACCAGGCCAGCCACGTTTCTGCGAAAACGCGGGAAAAAGTGGAAGCGGCGATGGCGGAGCT
GAATTACATTCCCAACCGCGTGGCACAACAACTGGCGGGCAAACAGTCGTTGCTGATTGGCGTTGCCACC
TCCAGTCTGGCCCTGCACGCGCCGTCGCAAATTGTCGCGGCGATTAAATCTCGCGCCGATCAACTGGGTG
CCAGCGTGGTGGTGTCGATGGTAGAACGAAGCGGCGTCGAAGCCTGTAAAGCGGCGGTGCACAATCTTCT
CGCGCAACGCGTCAGTGGGCTGATCATTAACTATCCGCTGGATGACCAGGATGCCATTGCTGTGGAAGCT
GCCTGCACTAATGTTCCGGCGTTATTTCTTGATGTCTCTGACCAGACACCCATCAACAGTATTATTTTCT
CCCATGAAGACGGTACGCGACTGGGCGTGGAGCATCTGGTCGCATTGGGTCACCAGCAAATCGCGCTGTT
AGCGGGCCCATTAAGTTCTGTCTCGGCGCGTCTGCGTCTGGCTGGCTGGCATAAATATCTCACTCGCAAT
CAAATTCAGCCGATAGCGGAACGGGAAGGCGACTGGAGTGCCATGTCCGGTTTTCAACAAACCATGCAAA
TGCTGAATGAGGGCATCGTTCCCACTGCGATGCTGGTTGCCAACGATCAGATGGCGCTGGGCGCAATGCG
CGCCATTACCGAGTCCGGGCTGCGCGTTGGTGCGGATATCTCGGTAGTGGGATACGACGATACCGAAGAC
AGCTCATGTTATATCCCGCCGTTAACCACCATCAAACAGGATTTTCGCCTGCTGGGGCAAACCAGCGTGG
ACCGCTTGCTGCAACTCTCTCAGGGCCAGGCGGTGAAGGGCAATCAGCTGTTGCCCGTCTCACTGGTGAA
AAGAAAAACCACCCTGGCGCCCAATACGCAAACCGCCTCTCCCCGCGCGTTGGCCGATTCATTAATGCAG
CTGGCACGACAGGTTTCCCGACTGGAAAGCGGGCAGTGAGCGCAACGCAATTAATGTGAGTTAGCTCACT
CATTAGGCACCCCAGGCTTTACACTTTATGCTTCCGGCTCGTATGTTGTGTGGAATTGTGAGCGGATAAC
AATTTCACACAGGAAACAGCTATGACCATGATTACGGATTCACTGGCCGTCGTTTTACAACGTCGTGACT
GGGAAAACCCTGGCGTTACCCAACTTAATCGCCTTGCAGCACATCCCCCTTTCGCCAGCTGGCGTAATAG
CGAAGAGGCCCGCACCGATCGCCCTTCCCAACAGTTGCGCAGCCTGAATGGCGAATGGCGCTTTGCCTGG
TTTCCGGCACCAGAAGCGGTGCCGGAAAGCTGGCTGGAGTGCGATCTTCCTGAGGCCGATACTGTCGTCG
TCCCCTCAAACTGGCAGATGCACGGTTACGATGCGCCCATCTACACCAACGTAACCTATCCCATTACGGT
CAATCCGCCGTTTGTTCCCACGGAGAATCCGACGGGTTGTTACTCGCTCACATTTAATGTTGATGAAAGC
TGGCTACAGGAAGGCCAGACGCGAATTATTTTTGATGGCGTTGGAATT
