>Addgene plasmid #55693 | CDC42 | addgene partial sequence | sequence record 92758 | pGEX5 5'-GGGCTGGCAAGCCACGTTTGGTG-3'
TGGATCCCAGACAATTAAGTGTGTTGTTGTTGGTGATGGTGCTGTTGGTAAAACATGTCTCCTGATATCC
TACACAACAAACAAATTCCCATCGGAATATGTACCAACTGTTTTTGACAACTATGCAGTCACAGTTATGA
TTGGTGGAGAGCCATACACTCTTGGACTTTTTGATACTGCAGGGCAAGAGGATTATGACAGACTACGACC
GCTAAGTTATCCACAGACAGATGTTTTTCTAGTATGTTTCTCAGTGGTCTCTCCATCCTCATTTGAAAAT
GTGAAAGAAAAGTGGGTGCCTGAGATAACTCACCACTGTCCAAAGACTCCTTTCTTGCTTGTTGGGACCC
AAATTGATCTCAGAGATGACCCCTCTACTATTGAGAAACTTGCCAAGAACAAACAGAAGCCTATTACTCC
AGAGACTGCTGAAAAGCTGGCGCGGGATCTGAAGGCTGTCAAGTATGTGGAGTGCTCTGCCCTCACACAG
AAAGGCCTAAAGAATGTGTTTGATGAAGCAATATTGGCTGCCCTGGAGCCTCCAGAACCGAAGAAGAGCC
GCAGGTGTGTGCTGCTATGAGAATTCATCGTGACTGACTGACGATCTGCCTCGCGCGTTTCGGTGATGAC
GGTGAAAACCTCTGACACATGCAGCTCCCGGAGACGGTCACAGCTTGTCTGTAAGCGGATGCCGGGAGCA
GACAAGCCCGTCAGGGCGCGTCAGCGGGTGTTGGCGGGTGTCGGGGCGCAGCCATGACCCAGTCACGTAG
CGATAGCGGAGTGTATAATTCTTGAAGACGAAGGGCCTCGTGATACGCCCTATTTTTATAGGTTAATGTC
ATGA
