>Addgene plasmid #55693 | CDC42 | addgene partial sequence | sequence record 92817 | pGEX3 5'-CCGGGAGCTGCATGTGTCAGAGG-3'
ATCGTCAGTCAGTCACGATGAATTCTCATAGCAGCACACACCTGCGGCTCTTCTTCGGTTCTGGAGGCTC
CAGGGCAGCCAATATTGCTTCATCAAACACATTCTTTAGGCCTTTCTGTGTGAGGGCAGAGCACTCCACA
TACTTGACAGCCTTCAGATCCCGCGCCAGCTTTTCAGCAGTCTCTGGAGTAATAGGCTTCTGTTTGTTCT
TGGCAAGTTTCTCAATAGTAGAGGGGTCATCTCTGAGATCAATTTGGGTCCCAACAAGCAAGAAAGGAGT
CTTTGGACAGTGGTGAGTTATCTCAGGCACCCACTTTTCTTTCACATTTTCAAATGAGGATGGAGAGACC
ACTGAGAAACATACTAGAAAAACATCTGTCTGTGGATAACTTAGCGGTCGTAGTCTGTCATAATCCTCTT
GCCCTGCAGTATCAAAAAGTCCAAGAGTGTATGGCTCTCCACCAATCATAACTGTGACTGCATAGTTGTC
AAAAACAGTTGGTACATATTCCGATGGGAATTTGTTTGTTGTGTAGGATATCAGGAGACATGTTTTACCA
ACAGCACCATCACCAACAACAACACACTTAATTGTCTGGGATCCACGCGGAACCAGATCCGATTTTGGAG
GATGGTCGCCACCACCAAACGTGGCTTGCCAGCCCTGCAAAGGCCATGCTATATACTTGCTGGATTTCAA
GTACTTATCAATTTGTGGGATAGCTTCAATACGTTTTTTAAAACAAACTAATTTTGGGAACGCATCCAGG
CACATTGGGTCCATGTATAAAACAACATCAAGAGCGTCATACAACATGAAGTCAGGATGGGTTACATGAT
CACCATTTAAATATGTTTTATGACATAAAACGATCTTCGAACATTTTCAGCATTTCAGGTAGCTTGCTAA
GAAAATCAACTTTTGAGAGTTTCAAAGTCTTTACTATATGCAA
