[The description below was written by a language model from this plasmid's Addgene catalogue record.]
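Description:
CDC42 is a bacterial expression plasmid built on the pGEX2T backbone (4948 bp without insert) and carrying the mouse (M. musculus) CDC42 coding sequence, which encodes a small GTPase of the RHO family. The insert was placed by restriction cloning between the BamHI and EcoRI sites, both of which remain intact, so the gene can be excised or swapped with the same enzymes. The plasmid is maintained in E. coli at high copy number under ampicillin selection. The listed host is a BL21-derived, codon-supplemented DE3 expression strain, which points to recombinant protein production rather than simple propagation.

The record gives the promoter as lac. No tags are listed, but pGEX-series vectors are designed to fuse inserts downstream of glutathione S-transferase, with pGEX2T normally providing a thrombin cleavage site between GST and the cloned protein. The BamHI/EcoRI cloning position and the use of a GST-based sequencing primer are consistent with that arrangement. CDC42 is therefore most likely produced as an N-terminal GST fusion that can be induced with IPTG and purified on glutathione resin, although the record does not explicitly confirm the fusion or reading frame, and no feature table was provided to verify it.

The stated purpose is simply expression of mouse CDC42. The associated publication concerns direct regulation of distinct phosphoinositide 3-kinase isoforms by RAS and RHO family GTPases, so the purified protein would suit in vitro binding or activity assays of that kind. The record does not indicate any activating or dominant-negative mutation in the insert.
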