Addgene plasmid #55693: CDC42
Purpose: expression of mouse CDC42
Depositing lab: Julian Downward. Depositing organization: Cancer Research UK. Publication: RAS and RHO families of GTPases directly regulate distinct phosphoinositide 3-kinase isoforms. Fritsch R, de Krijger I, Fritsch K, George R, Reason B, Kumar MS, Diefenbacher M, Stamp G, Downward J. Cell. 2013 May 23;153(5):1050-63. doi: 10.1016/j.cell.2013.04.031. PubMed 23706742.
Backbone
  Vector backbone: pGEX2T
  Backbone manufacturer: GE Healthcare Life Sciences
  Backbone size w/o insert (bp): 4948
  Vector type: Bacterial Expression
Growth in bacteria
  Bacterial resistance: Ampicillin, 100 μg/mL
  Growth temperature: 37°C
  Growth strain: BL21 codon plus ril de3
  Copy number: High Copy
Gene/Insert
  Gene/Insert name: CDC42
  Species: M. musculus (mouse)
  Promoter: lac
  Cloning method: Restriction Enzyme; 5′ cloning site BamHI (not destroyed); 3′ cloning site EcoRI (not destroyed)
  Sequencing primers: 5′ lac promoter; 3′ GST-R
Terms and licenses: Academic/Nonprofit Terms; Industry Terms: Not Available to Industry
How to cite: CDC42 was a gift from Julian Downward (Addgene plasmid # 55693 ; http://n2t.net/addgene:55693 ; RRID:Addgene_55693)
